Addgene plasmid #29432: pLKO human shRNA 1 c-MAF
Depositing lab: David Sabatini. Depositing organization: Whitehead Institute for Biomedical Research. Publication: DEPTOR is an mTOR inhibitor frequently overexpressed in multiple myeloma cells and required for their survival. Peterson TR, Laplante M, Thoreen CC, Sancak Y, Kang SA, Kuehl WM, Gray NS, Sabatini DM. Cell. 2009 May 29;137(5):873-86. doi: 10.1016/j.cell.2009.03.046. Epub 2009 May 14. PubMed 19446321.
Backbone
  Vector backbone: pLKO.1
  Backbone manufacturer: Available from Addgene
  Backbone size w/o insert (bp): 7032
  Vector type: Mammalian Expression, Lentiviral, RNAi
  Selectable markers: Puromycin
Growth in bacteria
  Bacterial resistance: Ampicillin, 100 μg/mL
  Growth temperature: 37°C
  Growth strain: Stbl3
  Growth instructions: XL10 Gold Ultracompetent Cells from Stratagene or Stb13. Grow in SOC media at 37oC
  Copy number: Unknown
Gene/Insert
  Gene/Insert name: c-MAF shRNA 1 (alt name: c-MAF)
  Species: H. sapiens (human)
  Insert size (bp): 60
  Entrez Gene: MAF (a.k.a. AYGRP, CCA4, CTRCT21, c-MAF)
  Cloning method: Restriction Enzyme; 5′ cloning site AgeI (unknown if destroyed); 3′ cloning site EcoRI (unknown if destroyed)
  Sequencing primers: 5′ LKO.1 5'
Terms and licenses: Academic/Nonprofit Terms; Industry Terms: Not Available to Industry
Depositor comments: Human c-MAF_1 shRNA: TRCN0000000255; NM_005360.x-1839s1c1 shRNA oligo sequence is - 5'-CCGGCAAGGAGAAATACGAGAAGTTCTCGAGAACTTCTCGTATTTCTCCTTGTTTTT-3'
How to cite: pLKO human shRNA 1 c-MAF was a gift from David Sabatini (Addgene plasmid # 29432 ; http://n2t.net/addgene:29432 ; RRID:Addgene_29432)
