[The description below was written by a language model from this plasmid's Addgene catalogue record.]
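Description:
pLKO human shRNA 1 c-MAF is a lentiviral RNAi plasmid built on the pLKO.1 backbone (about 7 kb without insert) and designed to knock down the human transcription factor gene MAF (c-MAF) in mammalian cells. It is propagated in E. coli under ampicillin selection; recombination-deficient strains such as Stbl3 are listed, which is typical for plasmids carrying repeated lentiviral LTR sequences. The copy number is not recorded. In transduced mammalian cells, puromycin serves as the selectable marker.

The payload is a roughly 60 bp short-hairpin insert, cloned as an annealed oligonucleotide between the AgeI and EcoRI sites of the vector. The hairpin corresponds to a clone from the TRC shRNA collection directed against the human MAF transcript, with a sense arm, a short loop, the complementary antisense arm and a terminal run of thymidines that acts as a Pol III terminator. The record does not itself name the promoter and no feature table is provided. In the standard pLKO.1 design, though, the AgeI/EcoRI cloning position lies downstream of a human U6 Pol III promoter. The hairpin transcript is processed by the cellular RNAi machinery into an siRNA that targets the mRNA. As a transfer vector, the plasmid would be co-transfected with separate packaging and envelope plasmids to produce viral particles that integrate the shRNA and puromycin cassettes into target cells for stable silencing.

The construct is the first of a numbered set of c-MAF hairpins. It was deposited in connection with a study identifying DEPTOR as an mTOR inhibitor that is overexpressed in multiple myeloma cells, where it was presumably used to deplete c-MAF.
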