>Addgene plasmid #29432 | pLKO human shRNA 1 c-MAF | addgene partial sequence | sequence record 34821 | 29432 with LKO1-5
ATCTTGTGGAAGGACGAAACACCGGCAAGGAGAAATACGAGAAGTTCTCGAGAACTTCTCGTATTTCTCC
TTGTTTTTAATTCTCGACCTCGAGACAAATGGCAGTATTCATCCACAATTTTAAAAGAAAAGGGGGGATT
GGGGGGTACAGTGCAGGGGAAAGAATAGTAGACATAATAGCAACAGACATACAAACTAAAGAATTACAAA
AACAAATTACAAAAATTCAAAATTTTCGGGTTTATTACAGGGACAGCAGAGATCCACTTTGGCCGCGGCT
CGAGGGGGTTGGGGTTGCGCCTTTTCCAAGGCAGCCCTGGGTTTGCGCAGGGACGCGGCTGCTCTGGGCG
TGGTTCCGGGAAACGCAGCGGCGCCGACCCTGGGTCTCGCACATTCTTCACGTCCGTTCGCAGCGTCACC
CGGATCTTCGCCGCTACCCTTGTGGGCCCCCCGGCGACGCTTCCTGCTCCGCCCCTAAGTCGGGAAGGTT
CCTTGCGGTTCGCGGCGTGCCGGACGTGACAAACGGAAGCCGCACGTCTCACTAGTACCCTCGCAGACGG
ACAGCGCCAGGGAGCAATGGCAGCGCGCCGACCGCGATGGGCTGTGGCCAATAGCGGCTGCTCAGCAGGG
CGCGCCGAGAGCAGCGGCCGGGAAGGGGCGGTGCGGGAGGCGGGGTGTGGGGCGGTAGTGTGGGCCCTGT
TCCTGCCCGCGCGGTGTTCCGCATTCTGCAAGCCTCCGG
